>Addgene plasmid #23510 | pDONR223-GSK3A | depositor partial sequence | sequence record 10815 | Author sequence, M13pUC-fwd
CAAGGGTTTTTTTTGACTGATAGTGACCTGTTCGTTGCAACAAATTGATGAGCAATGCTTTTTTATAATG
CCAACTTTGTACAAAAAAGTTGGCACCATGAGCGGCGGCGGGCCTTCGGGAGGCGGCCCTGGGGGCTCGG
GCAGGGCGCGGACTAGCTCGTTCGCGGAGCCCGGCGGCGGAGGCGGAGGAGGCGGCGGCGGCCCCGGAGG
CTCGGCCTCCGGCCCAGGCGGCACCGGCGGCGGAAAGGCATCTGTCGGGGCCATGGGTGGGGGCGTCGGG
GCCTCGAGCTCCGGGGGTGGACCCGGCGGCAGCGGCGGAGGAGGCAGCGGAGGCCCCGGCGCAGGCACTA
GCTTCCCGCCGCCCGGGGTGAAGCTGGGCCGTGACAGCGGGAAGGTGACCACAGTCGTAGCCACTCTAGG
CCAAGGCCCAGAGCGCTCCCAAGAAGTGGCTTACACGGACATCAAAGTGATTGGCAATGGCTCATTTGGG
GTCGTGTACCAGGCACGGCTGGCAGAGACCAGGGAACTAGTCGCCATCAAGAAGGTTCTCCAGGACAAGA
GGTTCAAGAACCGAGAGCTGCAGATCATGCGTAAGCTGGACCACTGCAATATTGTGAGGCTGAGATACTT
TTTCTACTCCAGTGGCGAGAAGAAAGACGAGCTTTACCTAAATCTGGTGCTGGAATATGTGCCCGAGACA
GTGTACCGGGTGGCCCGCCACTTCACCAAGGCCAAGTTGACCATCCCTATCCTCTATGTCAAGGTGTACA
TGTACCAGCTCTTCCGCAGCTTGGCCTACATCCACCTCCCAGGGCGTGTGTCACCGGCGA
