>Addgene plasmid #23510 | pDONR223-GSK3A | addgene partial sequence | sequence record 29299 | 23510 with M13pUC-fwd
AGCTCGGGCCCAATAATGATTTTATTTTGACTGATAGTGACCTGTTCGTTGCAACAAATTGATGAGCAAT
GCTTTTTTATAATGCCAACTTTGTACAAAAAAGTTGGCACCATGAGCGGCGGCGGGCCTTCGGGAGGCGG
CCCTGGGGGCTCGGGCAGGGCGCGGACTAGCTCGTTCGCGGAGCCCGGCGGCGGAGGCGGAGGAGGCGGC
GGCGGCCCCGGAGGCTCGGCCTCCGGCCCAGGCGGCACCGGCGGCGGAAAGGCATCTGTCGGGGCCATGG
GTGGGGGCGTCGGGGCCTCGAGCTCCGGGGGTGGACCCGGCGGCAGCGGCGGAGGAGGCAGCGGAGGCCC
CGGCGCAGGCACTAGCTTCCCGCCGCCCGGGGTGAAGCTGGGCCGTGACAGCGGGAAGGTGACCACAGTC
GTAGCCACTCTAGGCCAAGGCCCAGAGCGCTCCCAAGAAGTGGCTTACACGGACATCAAAGTGATTGGCA
ATGGCTCATTTGGGGTCGTGTACCAGGCACGGCTGGCAGAGACCAGGGAACTAGTCGCCATCAAGAAGGT
TCTCCAGGACAAGAGGTTCAAGAACCGAGAGCTGCAGATCATGCGTAAGCTGG
