>Addgene plasmid #23510 | pDONR223-GSK3A | depositor partial sequence | sequence record 46992 | Author sequence, M13-rev
CGTCTGAACGCTGGATGGCTATAATGATTTTATTTTGACTGATAGTGACCTGTTCGTTGCAACAAATTGA
TAAGCAATGCTTTCTTATAATGCCAACTTTGTACAAGAAAGTTGGCAAGGAGGAGTTAGTGAGGGTAGGT
GTGGCATCGGTCGACTGCCAGTCTGAGCTGGTCGGAGTCTCAGTTAAAGCTTGTGAGGACGGGGTGAGGG
TGGTAGTGCCCGCTGGGGACCTCAAGTGAGGAGGGATGAGAATGGCGTTGAGAGACGGTTGGATGGAGAG
TTCACCAGCACTGAAGTTGAAGAGAGGGGGAAGTGGGCGGTTGTTAGGCAGCTGGGTTCCCAGACATCGC
AGTTCATCAAAGAAGCTGTGCGCACAGGCCTCTAGTGGGGAGAGCCTTGAGGATGGGGTGTACTCCAGCA
GGCTAGAGCAGAGCGCGATGGCCTCTGGCGGCGTTCGAGATTTGAACACCTTTGTCCAGGGGTGAGCTTT
AATCTGAGGGAACTTGAACTCCGTGTAGTTGGGGTTCATCTCTCGGATTTGTTCCCGGGTTGGTGTTCCC
AGCACCTTGATGATCTCCACCAGCTGGTCCACCCCACTGTCCCCAGGGAAGATGGGCTGGCCCAAGAGGA
GCTCTGCCAGTACACAGCCAGCTGACCAAACATCGATGGATGAGGTGTAATCAGTGGCTCCAAAGATGAG
CTCTGGGGCCCGGTAGTAGCGAGAACAGATGTAGGAGACATTGGGCTCCCCTCGGACCAACTGCTTTGCA
CTGCCAAAATCGCAGAGCTTGAGGACAGCAGTGTCAGGTCCACCAGCAGGTTCTGGGGCTTGATGT
