[The description below was written by a language model from this plasmid's Addgene catalogue record.]
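Description:
pDONR223-GSK3A is a Gateway entry-type clone built on the Invitrogen pDONR223 donor backbone (about 5 kb without insert) and carrying the open reading frame of human GSK3A, glycogen synthase kinase 3 alpha, as an insert of roughly 1.45 kb. It is a high-copy bacterial plasmid maintained in standard E. coli cloning strains under spectinomycin selection. The ORF was introduced by Gateway recombination, so it is expected to sit between recombination (att) sites that allow it to be moved into compatible destination vectors. M13 forward and reverse priming sites flanking the cloning region are used to sequence across the insert. No feature table accompanies the record, so the exact origin of replication and the att site arrangement are not itemised.

The plasmid contains no stated eukaryotic promoter or expression elements and serves purely as an ORF shuttle; the depositors explicitly note that it should not be transfected directly. The GSK3A coding sequence was deliberately cloned without a stop codon, so that recombination into a destination vector places it in frame with a C-terminal epitope tag and a stop codon supplied by that vector. The depositors point to a companion set of four custom lentiviral destination vectors of the pLX series, obtained separately, for expressing these ORFs in mammalian cells. The clone belongs to a kit of ORF clones, and the associated publication concerns resistance to RAF inhibition through reactivation of the MAP kinase pathway, consistent with use in gain-of-function expression studies once transferred to an expression backbone.
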