Addgene plasmid #23510: pDONR223-GSK3A
Depositing lab: William Hahn & David Root. Depositing organization: Dana-Farber Cancer Institute. Publication: COT drives resistance to RAF inhibition through MAP kinase pathway reactivation. Johannessen CM, Boehm JS, Kim SY, Thomas SR, Wardwell L, Johnson LA, Emery CM, Stransky N, Cogdill AP, Barretina J, Caponigro G, Hieronymus H, Murray RR, Salehi-Ashtiani K, Hill DE, Vidal M, Zhao JJ, Yang X, Alkan O, Kim S, Harris JL, Wilson CJ, Myer VE, Finan PM, Root DE, Roberts TM, Golub T, Flaherty KT, Dummer R, Weber BL, Sellers WR, Schlegel R, Wargo JA, Hahn WC, Garraway LA. Nature. 2010 Dec 16;468(7326):968-72. doi: 10.1038/nature09627 PubMed 21107320.
Backbone
  Vector backbone: pDONR223
  Backbone manufacturer: Invitrogen
  Backbone size w/o insert (bp): 5005
  Vector type: Gateway Donor vector
Growth in bacteria
  Bacterial resistance: Spectinomycin, 50 μg/mL
  Growth temperature: 37°C
  Growth strain: DH5alpha
  Copy number: High Copy
Gene/Insert
  Gene/Insert name: GSK3A (alt name: glycogen synthase kinase 3 alpha)
  Species: H. sapiens (human)
  Insert size (bp): 1452
  Entrez Gene: GSK3A
  Cloning method: Gateway Cloning
  Sequencing primers: 5′ M13pUC-fwd; 3′ M13rev
Terms and licenses: Academic/Nonprofit Terms; Industry Terms: Not Available to Industry
Depositor comments: The ORF has no Stop codon. This design enables easy recombination into a destination vector to add an epitope tag of choice and Stop codon to the ORF. Do NOT use this plasmid directly for transfections. A set of 4 custom lentiviral vectors is available ( pLX301 (http://www.addgene.org/25895/) , pLX302 (http://www.addgene.org/25896/) , pLX303 (http://www.addgene.org/25897/) , pLX304 (http://www.addgene.org/25890/) ) to be used to express these ORFs in mammalian cells. These plasmids are not included in the kit and must be ordered separately.
How to cite: pDONR223-GSK3A was a gift from William Hahn & David Root (Addgene plasmid # 23510 ; http://n2t.net/addgene:23510 ; RRID:Addgene_23510)
